>Addgene plasmid #194278 | pLV hU6-gRNA hUbC-dSaCas9-KRAB-T2A-Thy1.1 | addgene full sequence | sequence record 381970 | Addgene NGS Result
TTTCCCCGAAAAGTGCCACCTGACGTCGACGGATCGGGAGATCTCCCGATCCCCTATGGTGCACTCTCAG
TACAATCTGCTCTGATGCCGCATAGTTAAGCCAGTATCTGCTCCCTGCTTGTGTGTTGGAGGTCGCTGAG
TAGTGCGCGAGCAAAATTTAAGCTACAACAAGGCAAGGCTTGACCGACAATTGCATGAAGAATCTGCTTA
GGGTTAGGCGTTTTGCGCTGCTTCGCGATGTACGGGCCAGATATACGCGTTGACATTGATTATTGACTAG
TTATTAATAGTAATCAATTACGGGGTCATTAGTTCATAGCCCATATATGGAGTTCCGCGTTACATAACTT
ACGGTAAATGGCCCGCCTGGCTGACCGCCCAACGACCCCCGCCCATTGACGTCAATAATGACGTATGTTC
CCATAGTAACGCCAATAGGGACTTTCCATTGACGTCAATGGGTGGAGTATTTACGGTAAACTGCCCACTT
GGCAGTACATCAAGTGTATCATATGCCAAGTACGCCCCCTATTGACGTCAATGACGGTAAATGGCCCGCC
TGGCATTATGCCCAGTACATGACCTTATGGGACTTTCCTACTTGGCAGTACATCTACGTATTAGTCATCG
CTATTACCATGGTGATGCGGTTTTGGCAGTACATCAATGGGCGTGGATAGCGGTTTGACTCACGGGGATT
TCCAAGTCTCCACCCCATTGACGTCAATGGGAGTTTGTTTTGGCACCAAAATCAACGGGACTTTCCAAAA
TGTCGTAACAACTCCGCCCCATTGACGCAAATGGGCGGTAGGCGTGTACGGTGGGAGGTCTATATAAGCA
GCGCGTTTTGCCTGTACTGGGTCTCTCTGGTTAGACCAGATCTGAGCCTGGGAGCTCTCTGGCTAACTAG
GGAACCCACTGCTTAAGCCTCAATAAAGCTTGCCTTGAGTGCTTCAAGTAGTGTGTGCCCGTCTGTTGTG
TGACTCTGGTAACTAGAGATCCCTCAGACCCTTTTAGTCAGTGTGGAAAATCTCTAGCAGTGGCGCCCGA
ACAGGGACTTGAAAGCGAAAGGGAAACCAGAGGAGCTCTCTCGACGCAGGACTCGGCTTGCTGAAGCGCG
CACGGCAAGAGGCGAGGGGCGGCGACTGGTGAGTACGCCAAAAATTTTGACTAGCGGAGGCTAGAAGGAG
AGAGATGGGTGCGAGAGCGTCAGTATTAAGCGGGGGAGAATTAGATCGCGATGGGAAAAAATTCGGTTAA
GGCCAGGGGGAAAGAAAAAATATAAATTAAAACATATAGTATGGGCAAGCAGGGAGCTAGAACGATTCGC
AGTTAATCCTGGCCTGTTAGAAACATCAGAAGGCTGTAGACAAATACTGGGACAGCTACAACCATCCCTT
CAGACAGGATCAGAAGAACTTAGATCATTATATAATACAGTAGCAACCCTCTATTGTGTGCATCAAAGGA
TAGAGATAAAAGACACCAAGGAAGCTTTAGACAAGATAGAGGAAGAGCAAAACAAAAGTAAGACCACCGC
ACAGCAAGCGGCCGCTGATCTTCAGACCTGGAGGAGGAGATATGAGGGACAATTGGAGAAGTGAATTATA
TAAATATAAAGTAGTAAAAATTGAACCATTAGGAGTAGCACCCACCAAGGCAAAGAGAAGAGTGGTGCAG
AGAGAAAAAAGAGCAGTGGGAATAGGAGCTTTGTTCCTTGGGTTCTTGGGAGCAGCAGGAAGCACTATGG
GCGCAGCGTCAATGACGCTGACGGTACAGGCCAGACAATTATTGTCTGGTATAGTGCAGCAGCAGAACAA
TTTGCTGAGGGCTATTGAGGCGCAACAGCATCTGTTGCAACTCACAGTCTGGGGCATCAAGCAGCTCCAG
GCAAGAATCCTGGCTGTGGAAAGATACCTAAAGGATCAACAGCTCCTGGGGATTTGGGGTTGCTCTGGAA
AACTCATTTGCACCACTGCTGTGCCTTGGAATGCTAGTTGGAGTAATAAATCTCTGGAACAGATTTGGAA
TCACACGACCTGGATGGAGTGGGACAGAGAAATTAACAATTACACAAGCTTAATACACTCCTTAATTGAA
GAATCGCAAAACCAGCAAGAAAAGAATGAACAAGAATTATTGGAATTAGATAAATGGGCAAGTTTGTGGA
ATTGGTTTAACATAACAAATTGGCTGTGGTATATAAAATTATTCATAATGATAGTAGGAGGCTTGGTAGG
TTTAAGAATAGTTTTTGCTGTACTTTCTATAGTGAATAGAGTTAGGCAGGGATATTCACCATTATCGTTT
CAGACCCACCTCCCAACCCCGAGGGGACCCGACAGGCCCGAAGGAATAGAAGAAGAAGGTGGAGAGAGAG
ACAGAGACAGATCCATTCGATTAGTGAACGGATCGGCACTGCGTGCGCCAATTCTGCAGACAAATGGCAG
TATTCATCCACAATTTTAAAAGAAAAGGGGGGATTGGGGGGTACAGTGCAGGGGAAAGAATAGTAGACAT
AATAGCAACAGACATACAAACTAAAGAATTACAAAAACAAATTACAAAAATTCAAAATTTTCGGGTTTAT
TACAGGGACAGCAGAGATCCAGTTTGGTTAATGAACAAAAGCTGGAGCTCCACCGCGGGCGGCCGCAAAA
AAATCTCGCCAACAAGTTGACGAGATAAACACGGCATTTTGCCTTGTTTTAGTAGATTCTGTTTCCAGAG
TACTAAAACAGAGACGTCCGTCTCCGGTGTTTCGTCCTTTCCACAAGATATATAAAGCCAAGAAATCGAA
ATACTTTCAAGTTACGGTAAGCATATGATAGTCCATTTTAAAACATAATTTTAAAACTGCAAACTACCCA
AGAAATTATTACTTTCTACGTCACGTATTTTGTACTAATATCTTTGTGTTTACAGTCAAATTAATTCCAA
TTATCTCTCTAACAGCCTTGTATCGTATATGCAAATATGAAGGAATCATGGGAAATAGGCATTAACCCGT
GTCGGCTCCAGATCTGGCCTCCGCGCCGGGTTTTGGCGCCTCCCGCGGGCGCCCCCCTCCTCACGGCGAG
CGCTGCCACGTCAGACGAAGGGCGCAGCGAGCGTCCTGATCCTTCCGCCCGGACGCTCAGGACAGCGGCC
CGCTGCTCATAAGACTCGGCCTTAGAACCCCAGTATCAGCAGAAGGACATTTTAGGACGGGACTTGGGTG
ACTCTAGGGCACTGGTTTTCTTTCCAGAGAGCGGAACAGGCGAGGAAAAGTAGTCCCTTCTCGGCGATTC
TGCGGAGGGATCTCCGTGGGGCGGTGAACGCCGATGATTATATAAGGACGCGCCGGGTGTGGCACAGCTA
GTTCCGTCGCAGCCGGGATTTGGGTCGCGGTTCTTGTTTGTGGATCGCTGTGATCGTCACTTGGTGAGTA
GCGGGCTGCTGGGCTGGCCGGGGCTTTCGTGGCCGCCGGGCCGCTCGGTGGGACGGAAGCGTGTGGAGAG
ACCGCCAAGGGCTGTAGTCTGGGTCCGCGAGCAAGGTTGCCCTGAACTGGGGGTTGGGGGGAGCGCAGCA
AAATGGCGGCTGTTCCCGAGTCTTGAATGGAAGACGCTTGTGAGGCGGGCTGTGAGGTCGTTGAAACAAG
GTGGGGGGCATGGTGGGCGGCAAGAACCCAAGGTCTTGAGGCCTTCGCTAATGCGGGAAAGCTCTTATTC
GGGTGAGATGGGCTGGGGCACCATCTGGGGACCCTGACGTGAAGTTTGTCACTGACTGGAGAACTCGGTT
TGTCGTCTGTTGCGGGGGCGGCAGTTATGGCGGTGCCGTTGGGCAGTGCACCCGTACCTTTGGGAGCGCG
CGCCCTCGTCGTGTCGTGACGTCACCCGTTCTGTTGGCTTATAATGCAGGGTGGGGCCACCTGCCGGTAG
GTGTGCGGTAGGCTTTTCTCCGTCGCAGGACGCAGGGTTCGGGCCTAGGGTAGGCTCTCCTGAATCGACA
GGCGCCGGACCTCTGGTGAGGGGAGGGATAAGTGAGGCGTCAGTTTCTTTGGTCGGTTTTATGTACCTAT
CTTCTTAAGTAGCTGAAGCTCCGGTTTTGAACTATGCGCTCGGGGTTGGCGAGTGTGTTTTGTGAAGTTT
TTTAGGCACCTTTTGAAATGTAATCATTTGGGTCAATATGTAATTTTCAGTGTTAGACTAGTAAATTGTC
CGCTAAATTCTGGCCGTTTTTGGCTTTTTTGTTAGACGAAGCTTGGGCTGCAGGTCGACTCTAGAGCCAC
CATGTACCCATACGATGTTCCAGATTACGCTATGGCCCCAAAGAAGAAGCGGAAGGTCGGTATCCACGGA
GTCCCAGCAGCCAAGCGGAACTACATCCTGGGCCTGGCCATCGGCATCACCAGCGTGGGCTACGGCATCA
TCGACTACGAGACACGGGACGTGATCGATGCCGGCGTGCGGCTGTTCAAAGAGGCCAACGTGGAAAACAA
CGAGGGTAGGCGGAGCAAGAGAGGCGCCAGAAGGCTGAAGCGGCGGAGGCGGCATAGAATCCAGAGAGTG
AAGAAGCTGCTGTTCGACTACAACCTGCTGACCGACCACAGCGAGCTGAGCGGCATCAACCCCTACGAGG
CCAGAGTGAAGGGCCTGAGCCAGAAGCTGAGCGAGGAAGAGTTCTCTGCCGCCCTGCTGCACCTGGCCAA
GAGAAGAGGCGTGCACAACGTGAACGAGGTGGAAGAGGACACCGGCAACGAGCTGTCCACCAAAGAGCAG
ATCAGCCGGAACAGCAAGGCCCTGGAAGAGAAATACGTGGCCGAACTGCAGCTGGAACGGCTGAAGAAAG
ACGGCGAAGTGCGGGGCAGCATCAACAGATTCAAGACCAGCGACTACGTGAAAGAAGCCAAACAGCTGCT
GAAGGTGCAGAAGGCCTACCACCAGCTGGACCAGAGCTTCATCGACACCTACATCGACCTGCTGGAAACC
CGGCGGACCTACTATGAGGGACCTGGCGAGGGCAGCCCCTTCGGCTGGAAGGACATCAAAGAATGGTACG
AGATGCTGATGGGCCACTGCACCTACTTCCCCGAGGAACTGCGGAGCGTGAAGTACGCCTACAACGCCGA
CCTGTACAACGCCCTGAACGACCTGAACAATCTCGTGATCACCAGGGACGAGAACGAGAAGCTGGAATAT
TACGAGAAGTTCCAGATCATCGAGAACGTGTTCAAGCAGAAGAAGAAGCCCACCCTGAAGCAGATCGCCA
AAGAAATCCTCGTGAACGAAGAGGATATTAAGGGCTACAGAGTGACCAGCACCGGCAAGCCCGAGTTCAC
CAACCTGAAGGTGTACCACGACATCAAGGACATTACCGCCCGGAAAGAGATTATTGAGAACGCCGAGCTG
CTGGATCAGATTGCCAAGATCCTGACCATCTACCAGAGCAGCGAGGACATCCAGGAAGAACTGACCAATC
TGAACTCCGAGCTGACCCAGGAAGAGATCGAGCAGATCTCTAATCTGAAGGGCTATACCGGCACCCACAA
CCTGAGCCTGAAGGCCATCAACCTGATCCTGGACGAGCTGTGGCACACCAACGACAACCAGATCGCTATC
TTCAACCGGCTGAAGCTGGTGCCCAAGAAGGTGGACCTGTCCCAGCAGAAAGAGATCCCCACCACCCTGG
TGGACGACTTCATCCTGAGCCCCGTCGTGAAGAGAAGCTTCATCCAGAGCATCAAAGTGATCAACGCCAT
CATCAAGAAGTACGGCCTGCCCAACGACATCATTATCGAGCTGGCCCGCGAGAAGAACTCCAAGGACGCC
CAGAAAATGATCAACGAGATGCAGAAGCGGAACCGGCAGACCAACGAGCGGATCGAGGAAATCATCCGGA
CCACCGGCAAAGAGAACGCCAAGTACCTGATCGAGAAGATCAAGCTGCACGACATGCAGGAAGGCAAGTG
CCTGTACAGCCTGGAAGCCATCCCTCTGGAAGATCTGCTGAACAACCCCTTCAACTATGAGGTGGACCAC
ATCATCCCCAGAAGCGTGTCCTTCGACAACAGCTTCAACAACAAGGTGCTCGTGAAGCAGGAAGAAGCCA
GCAAGAAGGGCAACCGGACCCCATTCCAGTACCTGAGCAGCAGCGACAGCAAGATCAGCTACGAAACCTT
CAAGAAGCACATCCTGAATCTGGCCAAGGGCAAGGGCAGAATCAGCAAGACCAAGAAAGAGTATCTGCTG
GAAGAACGGGACATCAACAGGTTCTCCGTGCAGAAAGACTTCATCAACCGGAACCTGGTGGATACCAGAT
ACGCCACCAGAGGCCTGATGAACCTGCTGCGGAGCTACTTCAGAGTGAACAACCTGGACGTGAAAGTGAA
GTCCATCAATGGCGGCTTCACCAGCTTTCTGCGGCGGAAGTGGAAGTTTAAGAAAGAGCGGAACAAGGGG
TACAAGCACCACGCCGAGGACGCCCTGATCATTGCCAACGCCGATTTCATCTTCAAAGAGTGGAAGAAAC
TGGACAAGGCCAAAAAAGTGATGGAAAACCAGATGTTCGAGGAAAAGCAGGCCGAGAGCATGCCCGAGAT
CGAAACCGAGCAGGAGTACAAAGAGATCTTCATCACCCCCCACCAGATCAAGCACATTAAGGACTTCAAG
GACTACAAGTACAGCCACCGGGTGGACAAGAAGCCTAATAGAGAGCTGATTAACGACACCCTGTACTCCA
CCCGGAAGGACGACAAGGGCAACACCCTGATCGTGAACAATCTGAACGGCCTGTACGACAAGGACAATGA
CAAGCTGAAAAAGCTGATCAACAAGAGCCCCGAAAAGCTGCTGATGTACCACCACGACCCCCAGACCTAC
CAGAAACTGAAGCTGATTATGGAACAGTACGGCGACGAGAAGAATCCCCTGTACAAGTACTACGAGGAAA
CCGGGAACTACCTGACCAAGTACTCCAAAAAGGACAACGGCCCCGTGATCAAGAAGATTAAGTATTACGG
CAACAAACTGAACGCCCATCTGGACATCACCGACGACTACCCCAACAGCAGAAACAAGGTCGTGAAGCTG
TCCCTGAAGCCCTACAGATTCGACGTGTACCTGGACAATGGCGTGTACAAGTTCGTGACCGTGAAGAATC
TGGATGTGATCAAAAAAGAAAACTACTACGAAGTGAATAGCAAGTGCTATGAGGAAGCTAAGAAGCTGAA
GAAGATCAGCAACCAGGCCGAGTTTATCGCCTCCTTCTACAACAACGATCTGATCAAGATCAACGGCGAG
CTGTATAGAGTGATCGGCGTGAACAACGACCTGCTGAACCGGATCGAAGTGAACATGATCGACATCACCT
ACCGCGAGTACCTGGAAAACATGAACGACAAGAGGCCCCCCAGGATCATTAAGACAATCGCCTCCAAGAC
CCAGAGCATTAAGAAGTACAGCACAGACATTCTGGGCAACCTGTATGAAGTGAAATCTAAGAAGCACCCT
CAGATCATCAAAAAGGGCAAAAGGCCGGCGGCCACGAAAAAGGCCGGCCAGGCAAAAAAGAAAAAGGGAT
CCGATGCTAAGTCACTGACTGCCTGGTCCCGGACACTGGTGACCTTCAAGGATGTGTTTGTGGACTTCAC
CAGGGAGGAGTGGAAGCTGCTGGACACTGCTCAGCAGATCCTGTACAGAAATGTGATGCTGGAGAACTAT
AAGAACCTGGTTTCCTTGGGTTATCAGCTTACTAAGCCAGATGTGATCCTCCGGTTGGAGAAGGGAGAAG
AGCCCTGGCTGGTGGAGAGAGAAATTCACCAAGAGACCCATCCTGATTCAGAGACTGCATTTGAAATCAA
ATCATCAGTTCCGAAAAAGAAACGCAAAGTTGCTAGCGAGGGCAGAGGAAGTCTTCTAACATGCGGTGAC
GTGGAGGAGAATCCCGGCCCTATGAACCCAGCCATCAGCGTCGCTCTCCTGCTCTCAGTCTTGCAGGTGT
CCCGAGGGCAGAAGGTGACCAGCCTGACAGCCTGCCTGGTGAACCAAAACCTTCGCCTGGACTGCCGCCA
TGAGAATAACACCAAGGATAACTCCATCCAGCATGAGTTCAGCCTGACCCGAGAGAAGAGGAAGCACGTG
CTCTCAGGCACCCTTGGGATACCCGAGCACACGTACCGCTCCCGCGTCACCCTCTCCAACCAGCCCTATA
TCAAGGTCCTTACCCTAGCCAACTTCACCACCAAGGATGAGGGCGACTACTTTTGTGAGCTTCGCGTTTC
GGGCGCGAATCCCATGAGCTCCAATAAAAGTATCAGTGTGTATAGAGACAAGCTGGTCAAGTGTGGCGGC
ATAAGCCTGCTGGTTCAGAACACATCCTGGATGCTGCTGCTGCTGCTTTCCCTCTCCCTCCTCCAAGCCC
TGGACTTCATTTCTCTGTGAGAATTCGATATCAAGCTTATCGATAATCAACCTCTGGATTACAAAATTTG
TGAAAGATTGACTGGTATTCTTAACTATGTTGCTCCTTTTACGCTATGTGGATACGCTGCTTTAATGCCT
TTGTATCATGCTATTGCTTCCCGTATGGCTTTCATTTTCTCCTCCTTGTATAAATCCTGGTTGCTGTCTC
TTTATGAGGAGTTGTGGCCCGTTGTCAGGCAACGTGGCGTGGTGTGCACTGTGTTTGCTGACGCAACCCC
CACTGGTTGGGGCATTGCCACCACCTGTCAGCTCCTTTCCGGGACTTTCGCTTTCCCCCTCCCTATTGCC
ACGGCGGAACTCATCGCCGCCTGCCTTGCCCGCTGCTGGACAGGGGCTCGGCTGTTGGGCACTGACAATT
CCGTGGTGTTGTCGGGGAAATCATCGTCCTTTCCTTGGCTGCTCGCCTGTGTTGCCACCTGGATTCTGCG
CGGGACGTCCTTCTGCTACGTCCCTTCGGCCCTCAATCCAGCGGACCTTCCTTCCCGCGGCCTGCTGCCG
GCTCTGCGGCCTCTTCCGCGTCTTCGCCTTCGCCCTCAGACGAGTCGGATCTCCCTTTGGGCCGCCTCCC
CGCATCGATACCGTCGACCTCGAGACCTAGAAAAACATGGAGCAATCACAAGTAGCAATACAGCAGCTAC
CAATGCTGATTGTGCCTGGCTAGAAGCACAAGAGGAGGAGGAGGTGGGTTTTCCAGTCACACCTCAGGTA
CCTTTAAGACCAATGACTTACAAGGCAGCTGTAGATCTTAGCCACTTTTTAAAAGAAAAGGGGGGACTGG
AAGGGCTAATTCACTCCCAACGAAGACAAGATATCCTTGATCTGTGGATCTACCACACACAAGGCTACTT
CCCTGATTGGCAGAACTACACACCAGGGCCAGGGATCAGATATCCACTGACCTTTGGATGGTGCTACAAG
CTAGTACCAGTTGAGCAAGAGAAGGTAGAAGAAGCCAATGAAGGAGAGAACACCCGCTTGTTACACCCTG
TGAGCCTGCATGGGATGGATGACCCGGAGAGAGAAGTATTAGAGTGGAGGTTTGACAGCCGCCTAGCATT
TCATCACATGGCCCGAGAGCTGCATCCGGACTGTACTGGGTCTCTCTGGTTAGACCAGATCTGAGCCTGG
GAGCTCTCTGGCTAACTAGGGAACCCACTGCTTAAGCCTCAATAAAGCTTGCCTTGAGTGCTTCAAGTAG
TGTGTGCCCGTCTGTTGTGTGACTCTGGTAACTAGAGATCCCTCAGACCCTTTTAGTCAGTGTGGAAAAT
CTCTAGCAGGGCCCGTTTAAACCCGCTGATCAGCCTCGACTGTGCCTTCTAGTTGCCAGCCATCTGTTGT
TTGCCCCTCCCCCGTGCCTTCCTTGACCCTGGAAGGTGCCACTCCCACTGTCCTTTCCTAATAAAATGAG
GAAATTGCATCGCATTGTCTGAGTAGGTGTCATTCTATTCTGGGGGGTGGGGTGGGGCAGGACAGCAAGG
GGGAGGATTGGGAAGACAATAGCAGGCATGCTGGGGATGCGGTGGGCTCTATGGCTTCTGAGGCGGAAAG
AACCAGCTGGGGCTCTAGGGGGTATCCCC
[124 nt withheld, positions 10040-10163]
C
[91 nt withheld, positions 10165-10255]
A
[49 nt withheld, positions 10257-10305]
CCTTTGACGTTGGAGTCCACGTTCTTT
[37 nt withheld, positions 10333-10369]
ACCCTATCTCGGTCTATTCTTTTGATTTATAAGGGATTTTGCCGATTTCGGCCTATTGGTTAAAAAATGA
GCTGATTTAACAAAAATTTAACGCGAATTAATTCTGTGGAATGTGTGTCAGTTAGGGTGTGGAAAGTCCC
CAGGCTCCCCAGCAGGCAGAAGTATGCAAAGCATGCATCTCAATTAGTCAGCAACCAGGTGTGGAAAGTC
CCCAGGCTCCCCAGCAGGCAGAAGTATGCAAAGCATGCATCTCAATTAGTCAGCAACCATAGTCCCGCCC
CTAACTCCGCCCATCCCGCCCCTAACTCCGCCCAGTTCCGCCCATTCTCCGCCCCATGGCTGACTAATTT
TTTTTATTTATGCAGAGGCCGAGGCCGCCTCTGCCTCTGAGCTATTCCAGAAGTAGTGAGGAGGCTTTTT
TGGAGGCCTAGGCTTTTGCAAAAAGCTCCCGGGAGCTTGTATATCCATTTTCGGATCTGATCAGCACGTG
TTGACAATTAATCATCGGCATAGTATATCGGCATAGTATAATACGACAAGGTGAGGAACTAAACCATGGC
CAAGTTGACCAGTGCCGTTCCGGTGCTCACCGCGCGCGACGTCGCCGGAGCGGTCGAGTTCTGGACCGAC
CGGCTCGGGTTCTCCCGGGACTTCGTGGAGGACGACTTCGCCGGTGTGGTCCGGGACGACGTGACCCTGT
TCATCAGCGCGGTCCAGGACCAGGTGGTGCCGGACAACACCCTGGCCTGGGTGTGGGTGCGCGGCCTGGA
CGAGCTGTACGCCGAGTGGTCGGAGGTCGTGTCCACGAACTTCCGGGACGCCTCCGGGCCGGCCATGACC
GAGATCGGCGAGCAGCCGTGGGGGCGGGAGTTCGCCCTGCGCGACCCGGCCGGCAACTGCGTGCACTTCG
TGGCCGAGGAGCAGGACTGACACGTGCTACGAGATTTCGATTCCACCGCCGCCTTCTATGAAAGGTTGGG
CTTCGGAATCGTTTTCCGGGACGCCGGCTGGATGATCCTCCAGCGCGGGGATCTCATGCTGGAGTTCTTC
GCCCACCCCAACTTGTTTATTGCAGCTTATAATGGTTACAAATAAAGCAATAGCATCACAAATTTCACAA
ATAAAGCATTTTTTTCACTGCATTCTAGTTGTGGTTTGTCCAAACTCATCAATGTATCTTATCATGTCTG
TATACCGTCGACCTCTAGCTAGAGCTTGGCGTAATCATGGTCATAGCTGTTTCCTGTGTGAAATTGTTAT
CCGCTCACAATTCCACACAACATACGAGCCGGAAGCATAAAGTGTAAAGCCTGGGGTGCCTAATGAGTGA
GCTAACTCACATTAATTGCGTTGCGCTCACTGCCCGCTTTCCAGTCGGGAAACCTGTCGTGCCAGCTGCA
TTAATGAATCGGCCAACGCGCGGGGAGAGGCGGTTTGCGTATTGGGCGCTCTTCCGCTTCCTCGCTCACT
GACTCGCTGCGCTCGGTCGTTCGGCTGCGGCGAGCGGTATCAGCTCACTCAAAGGCGGTAATACGGTTAT
CCACAGAATCAGGGGATAACGCAGGAAAGAACATGTGAGCAAAAGGCCAGCAAAAGGCCAGGAACCGTAA
AAAGGCCGCGTTGCTGGCGTTTTTCCATAGGCTCCGCCCCCCTGACGAGCATCACAAAAATCGACGCTCA
AGTCAGAGGTGGCGAAACCCGACAGGACTATAAAGATACCAGGCGTTTCCCCCTGGAAGCTCCCTCGTGC
GCTCTCCTGTTCCGACCCTGCCGCTTACCGGATACCTGTCCGCCTTTCTCCCTTCGGGAAGCGTGGCGCT
TTCTCATAGCTCACGCTGTAGGTATCTCAGTTCGGTGTAGGTCGTTCGCTCCAAGCTGGGCTGTGTGCAC
GAACCCCCCGTTCAGCCCGACCGCTGCGCCTTATCCGGTAACTATCGTCTTGAGTCCAACCCGGTAAGAC
ACGACTTATCGCCACTGGCAGCAGCCACTGGTAACAGGATTAGCAGAGCGAGGTATGTAGGCGGTGCTAC
AGAGTTCTTGAAGTGGTGGCCTAACTACGGCTACACTAGAAGAACAGTATTTGGTATCTGCGCTCTGCTG
AAGCCAGTTACCTTCGGAAAAAGAGTTGGTAGCTCTTGATCCGGCAAACAAACCACCGCTGGTAGCGGTG
GTTTTTTTGTTTGCAAGCAGCAGATTACGCGCAGAAAAAAAGGATCTCAAGAAGATCCTTTGATCTTTTC
TACGGGGTCTGACGCTCAGTGGAACGAAAACTCACGTTAAGGGATTTTGGTCATGAGATTATCAAAAAGG
ATCTTCACCTAGATCCTTTTAAATTAAAAATGAAGTTTTAAATCAATCTAAAGTATATATGAGTAAACTT
GGTCTGACAGTTACCAATGCTTAATCAGTGAGGCACCTATCTCAGCGATCTGTCTATTTCGTTCATCCAT
AGTTGCCTGACTCCCCGTCGTGTAGATAACTACGATACGGGAGGGCTTACCATCTGGCCCCAGTGCTGCA
ATGATACCGCGAGACCCACGCTCACCGGCTCCAGATTTATCAGCAATAAACCAGCCAGCCGGAAGGGCCG
AGCGCAGAAGTGGTCCTGCAACTTTATCCGCCTCCATCCAGTCTATTAATTGTTGCCGGGAAGCTAGAGT
AAGTAGTTCGCCAGTTAATAGTTTGCGCAACGTTGTTGCCATTGCTACAGGCATCGTGGTGTCACGCTCG
TCGTTTGGTATGGCTTCATTCAGCTCCGGTTCCCAACGATCAAGGCGAGTTACATGATCCCCCATGTTGT
GCAAAAAAGCGGTTAGCTCCTTCGGTCCTCCGATCGTTGTCAGAAGTAAGTTGGCCGCAGTGTTATCACT
CATGGTTATGGCAGCACTGCATAATTCTCTTACTGTCATGCCATCCGTAAGATGCTTTTCTGTGACTGGT
GAGTACTCAACCAAGTCATTCTGAGAATAGTGTATGCGGCGACCGAGTTGCTCTTGCCCGGCGTCAATAC
GGGATAATACCGCGCCACATAGCAGAACTTTAAAAGTGCTCATCATTGGAAAACGTTCTTCGGGGCGAAA
ACTCTCAAGGATCTTACCGCTGTTGAGATCCAGTTCGATGTAACCCACTCGTGCACCCAACTGATCTTCA
GCATCTTTTACTTTCACCAGCGTTTCTGGGTGAGCAAAAACAGGAAGGCAAAATGCCGCAAAAAAGGGAA
TAAGGGCGACACGGAAATGTTGAATACTCATACTCTTCCTTTTTCAATATTATTGAAGCATTTATCAGGG
TTATTGTCTCATGAGCGGATACATATTTGAATGTATTTAGAAAAATAAACAAATAGGGGTTCCGCGCACA
Features (pLannotate 1.2.2; 37 found; start..end, strand, type, name):
     55..107     -  misc_feature   bom (fragment): basis of mobility region from pBR322
    262..641     +  enhancer       CMV enhancer: human cytomegalovirus immediate early enhancer
    642..841     +  promoter       CMV promoter: human cytomegalovirus (CMV) immediate early promoter
    859..1039    +  LTR            5' LTR (truncated): truncated 5' long terminal repeat (LTR) from HIV-1
   1086..1211    +  misc_feature   HIV-1 Ψ: packaging signal of human immunodeficiency virus type 1
   1195..1558    +  CDS            HIV-1 gag (fragment): gag protein from human immunodeficiency virus 1; gag
   1704..1937    +  misc_feature   RRE: The Rev response element (RRE) of HIV-1 allows for Rev-dependent mRNA export from the nucleus to the cytoplasm.
   2314..2414    +  CDS            Rev (fragment): human immunodeficiency virus 1 (HIV-1) Rev protein; rev; enhances nuclear export of unspliced and incompletely spliced viral mRNAs
   2464..2581    +  misc_feature   cPPT/CTS: central polypurine tract and central termination sequence of HIV-1
   2664..2739    -  misc_RNA       Sa gRNA scaffold: guide RNA scaffold for the Staphylococcus aureus CRISPR/Cas9 system
   2764..3000    -  promoter       U6 promoter: RNA polymerase III promoter for human U6 snRNA
   3026..4237    +  promoter       UbC promoter: human ubiquitin C promoter
   4248..4266    -  misc_feature   MCS (fragment): pUC18/19 multiple cloning site
   4275..4301    +  CDS            3xHA (fragment): three tandem HA epitope tags
   4353..7508    +  CDS            cas9: CAS9_STAAU - Experimental evidence at protein level: Swiss-Prot protein existence level 1. CRISPR (clustered regularly interspaced short palindromic repeat) is an adaptive immune system that provides protection against mobile genetic elements (viruses, transposable elements and conjugative plasmids). CRISPR clusters contain spacers, sequences complementary to antecedent mobile elements, and target invading nucleic acids. CRISPR clusters are transcribed and processed into CRISPR RNA (crRNA). In type II CRISPR systems correct processing of pre-crRNA requires a trans- encoded small RNA (tracrRNA)
   7509..7556    +  CDS            nucleoplasmin NLS: bipartite nuclear localization signal from nucleoplasmin
   7590..7784    +  CDS            KRAB: Krüppel-associated box (KRAB) transcriptional repression domain from the human zinc finger protein ZNF10 (Margolin et al., 1994)
   7932..8420    +  CDS            Thy1.1: mouse GPI-anchored cell surface glycoprotein of the immunoglobulin superfamily This allele of Thy1 is also known as CD90.1.
   8421..8445    +  misc_feature   MCS (fragment): pBluescript multiple cloning site
   8445..9033    +  misc_feature   WPRE: woodchuck hepatitis virus posttranscriptional regulatory element
   8970..9551    +  CDS            nef (fragment): NEF_HV1H2 - Experimental evidence at protein level: Swiss-Prot protein existence level 1. Extracellular Nef protein targets CD4(+) T-lymphocytes for apoptosis by interacting with CXCR4 surface receptors. From Human immunodeficiency virus type 1 group M subtype B (isolate HXB2) (HIV-1).
   9558..9738    +  LTR            5' LTR (truncated): truncated 5' long terminal repeat (LTR) from HIV-1
   9770..9994    +  polyA_signal   bGH poly(A) signal: bovine growth hormone polyadenylation signal
   9998..10019   +  promoter       SV40 promoter (fragment): SV40 enhancer and early promoter
  10040..10468   +  rep_origin     f1 ori (sequence partly withheld): f1 bacteriophage origin of replication; arrow indicates direction of (+) strand synthesis
  10482..10811   +  promoter       SV40 promoter: SV40 enhancer and early promoter
  10859..10906   +  promoter       EM7 promoter: synthetic bacterial promoter&nbsp
  10925..11299   +  CDS            BleoR: antibiotic-binding protein; Sh ble from Streptoalloteichus hindustanus; confers resistance to bleomycin, phleomycin, and Zeocin™
  11309..11434   +  CDS            ble (fragment): BLE_KLEPN - Experimental evidence at protein level: Swiss-Prot protein existence level 1. Binding protein with a strong affinity to the bleomycin family of antibiotics. Binds to CL990; an antimitotic-antibiotic compound. From Klebsiella pneumoniae.
  11429..11550   +  polyA_signal   SV40 poly(A) signal: SV40 polyadenylation signal
  11621..11643   -  protein_bind   lac operator (fragment): The lac repressor binds to the lac operator to inhibit transcription in E. coli. This inhibition can be relieved by adding lactose or isopropyl-β-D-thiogalactopyranoside (IPTG). lac repressor encoded by lacI
  11647..11677   -  promoter       lac promoter: promoter for the E. coli lac operon
  11692..11713   -  protein_bind   CAP binding site: CAP binding activates transcription in the presence of cAMP. E. coli catabolite activator protein
  11726..11818   -  CDS            lacI (fragment): lac repressor; lacI; The lac repressor binds to the lac operator to inhibit transcription in E. coli. This inhibition can be relieved by adding lactose or isopropyl-β-D-thiogalactopyranoside (IPTG).
  12001..12589   -  rep_origin     ori: high-copy-number ColE1/pMB1/pBR322/pUC origin of replication
  12760..13620   -  CDS            AmpR: β-lactamase; bla; confers resistance to ampicillin, carbenicillin, and related antibiotics
  13621..13725   -  promoter       AmpR promoter: bla
