[The description below was written by a language model from this plasmid's Addgene catalogue record and pLannotate feature annotations shown in this document.]
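Description:
pLV hU6-gRNA hUbC-dSaCas9-KRAB-T2A-Thy1.1 is an all-in-one lentiviral CRISPR interference vector of about 13.7 kb built on the FUGW backbone. It is propagated in E. coli as a high-copy plasmid through a ColE1/pUC-type origin with ampicillin selection. The backbone also carries an f1 origin and an SV40/EM7-driven bleomycin/Zeocin resistance cassette that lies outside the viral transfer region. The lentiviral portion has a CMV enhancer/promoter fused to a truncated HIV-1 5' LTR, which drives genomic RNA production in packaging cells. This is followed by the Ψ packaging signal with a partial gag sequence, the RRE for Rev-dependent export, the cPPT/CTS, a WPRE to boost transcript expression, and a truncated 3' LTR followed by a bGH polyadenylation signal.

Two expression units sit between the LTRs in divergent orientation. On the reverse strand, the human U6 Pol III promoter drives a guide RNA with the Staphylococcus aureus Cas9 scaffold; according to the record, spacers are inserted via Esp3I sites that are destroyed on cloning. On the forward strand, the human ubiquitin C promoter drives a humanized, nuclease-inactive SaCas9 with an N-terminal HA epitope tag and a nucleoplasmin NLS, fused to the ZNF10 KRAB repression domain. A T2A peptide, named in the record though not annotated in the feature table, links this fusion to mouse Thy1.1 (CD90.1). Thy1.1 is a GPI-anchored surface marker, so transduced cells can be identified or enriched by antibody staining rather than drug selection. Guide-directed dSaCas9-KRAB silences target promoters or enhancers. The associated work used such vectors in CRISPR screens for transcriptional and epigenetic regulators of human CD8 T cell function.
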