Addgene plasmid #194278: pLV hU6-gRNA hUbC-dSaCas9-KRAB-T2A-Thy1.1
Purpose: Expresses gRNA and dSaCas9-KRAB from lentiviral vector
Depositing lab: Charles Gersbach. Depositing organization: Duke University. Publication: Orthogonal CRISPR screens to identify transcriptional and epigenetic regulators of human CD8 T cell function. McCutcheon SR, Swartz AM, Brown MC, Barrera A, McRoberts Amador C, Siklenka K, Humayun L, Isaacs JM, Reddy TE, Nair S, Antonia S, Gersbach CA. bioRxiv. 2023 May 1:2023.05.01.538906. doi: 10.1101/2023.05.01.538906. Preprint. PubMed 37205457.
Backbone
  Vector backbone: FUGW
  Backbone size w/o insert (bp): 9579
  Total vector size (bp): 13728
  Vector type: Mammalian Expression, Lentiviral, CRISPR
Growth in bacteria
  Bacterial resistance: Ampicillin, 100 μg/mL
  Growth temperature: 37°C
  Growth strain: NEB Stable
  Copy number: High Copy
Gene/Insert 1
  Gene/Insert name: humanized dSaCas9 KRAB T2A Thy1.1
  Insert size (bp): 4149
  Promoter: hUbC
  Tag / fusion protein: HA
  Cloning method: Gibson Cloning
  Sequencing primers: 5′ gaaatgtaatcatttgggtc; 3′ ATGAAAGCCATACGGGAAGC
Gene/Insert 2
  Gene/Insert name: gRNA
  Promoter: hU6
  Cloning method: Restriction Enzyme; 5′ cloning site Esp3I (destroyed during cloning); 3′ cloning site Esp3I (destroyed during cloning)
  Sequencing primers: 5′ GACTATCATATGCTTACCGT
Terms and licenses: Academic/Nonprofit Terms; Industry Terms: Not Available to Industry
Depositor comments: Please visit https://doi.org/10.1101/2023.05.01.538906 for bioRxiv preprint.
How to cite: pLV hU6-gRNA hUbC-dSaCas9-KRAB-T2A-Thy1.1 was a gift from Charles Gersbach (Addgene plasmid # 194278 ; http://n2t.net/addgene:194278 ; RRID:Addgene_194278)
